Addgene plasmid #78008: PRPS2 gRNA (BRDN0001145436)
Purpose: 3rd generation lentiviral gRNA plasmid targeting human PRPS2
Depositing lab: John Doench & David Root. Depositing organization: Broad Institute. Publication: Optimized sgRNA design to maximize activity and minimize off-target effects of CRISPR-Cas9. Doench JG, Fusi N, Sullender M, Hegde M, Vaimberg EW, Donovan KF, Smith I, Tothova Z, Wilen C, Orchard R, Virgin HW, Listgarten J, Root DE. Nat Biotechnol. 2016 Jan 18. doi: 10.1038/nbt.3437. PubMed 26780180.
Backbone
  Vector backbone: lentiGuide-Puro
  Backbone manufacturer: Zhang Lab (Addgene plasmid # 52963)
  Vector type: Mammalian Expression, Lentiviral, CRISPR
  Selectable markers: Puromycin
Growth in bacteria
  Bacterial resistance: Ampicillin, 100 μg/mL
  Growth temperature: 37°C
  Growth strain: DH5alpha
  Copy number: High Copy
Gene/Insert
  Gene/Insert name: PRPS2 (alt names: PRPS2; NM_001039091.2)
  gRNA/shRNA sequence: ACTTGTGGCCAATATGCTGT
  Species: H. sapiens (human)
  Entrez Gene: PRPS2 (a.k.a. PRSII)
  Promoter: hU6
  Cloning method: Unknown
  Sequencing primers: 5′ U6-F; 3′ pS2-R
Terms and licenses: Academic/Nonprofit Terms; Industry Terms: Not Available to Industry
Depositor comments: The gRNA was designed to target the following Genbank reference sequence(s): NM_001039091.2,NM_002765.4. Note that this plasmid does NOT contain Cas9. It should be used in conjunction with lentiCas9-Blast (Addgene #52962) or otherwise with cell lines already expressing Cas9. Browse the full kinome gRNA library at http://www.addgene.org/pooled-library/broadgpp-human-kinome/ or visit http://www.broadinstitute.org/rnai/public/ for detailed protocols and information.
How to cite: PRPS2 gRNA (BRDN0001145436) was a gift from John Doench & David Root (Addgene plasmid # 78008 ; http://n2t.net/addgene:78008 ; RRID:Addgene_78008)
