[The description below was written by a language model from this plasmid's Addgene catalogue record and pLannotate feature annotations shown in this document.]
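Description:
PRPS2 gRNA (BRDN0001145436) is a third-generation lentiviral single-guide RNA plasmid built on the lentiGuide-Puro backbone and designed to target human PRPS2 (also known as PRSII). The guide was designed against two reference transcripts of the gene and belongs to a human kinome gRNA collection. In bacteria the 8.3 kb plasmid is maintained at high copy through a ColE1/pUC-type origin and selected with ampicillin via the β-lactamase gene. An f1 origin and remnants of lac and T7/T3 cloning elements are also present in the backbone.

The lentiviral transfer cassette begins with an RSV promoter fused to a truncated HIV-1 5' LTR, which makes genomic RNA production Tat-independent. This is followed by the Ψ packaging signal with a partial gag sequence, and then the Rev response element for Rev-dependent nuclear export. It ends in a ΔU3 self-inactivating 3' LTR with a downstream SV40 poly(A) signal. Within the provirus, a human U6 RNA polymerase III promoter drives the PRPS2-specific spacer joined to the Streptococcus pyogenes Cas9 gRNA scaffold. A cPPT/CTS element, which aids nuclear import of the reverse-transcribed genome, follows. Next, an EF-1α core promoter with its intron A expresses puromycin N-acetyltransferase for selection of transduced mammalian cells. A WPRE enhances transcript stability and expression.

The plasmid does not encode Cas9, so it is meant for use with a separate Cas9 lentivector or in cells already expressing Cas9. In that setting it directs Cas9 cleavage at PRPS2 for knockout or loss-of-function studies. The cloning method used to insert the guide is not recorded.
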