Features (pLannotate 1.2.2; 29 found; start..end, strand, type, name):
     14..80      +  CDS            small t antigen (fragment): SV40 (simian virus 40) small t antigen
    106..317     +  promoter       EF-1α core promoter: core promoter for human elongation factor EF-1α
    318..1256    +  intron         EF-1α intron A: intron upstream of the start codon of human EF-1α
   1278..1877    +  CDS            PuroR (fragment): puromycin N-acetyltransferase; pac from Streptomyces; confers resistance to puromycin
   1893..2481    +  misc_feature   WPRE: woodchuck hepatitis virus posttranscriptional regulatory element
   2532..2551    +  misc_feature   cPPT/CTS (fragment): central polypurine tract and central termination sequence of HIV-1
   2553..2786    +  LTR            3' LTR (ΔU3): self-inactivating 3' long terminal repeat (LTR) from HIV-1
   2864..2985    +  polyA_signal   SV40 poly(A) signal: SV40 polyadenylation signal
   3025..3160    +  rep_origin     SV40 ori: SV40 origin of replication
   3181..3199    -  promoter       T7 promoter: promoter for bacteriophage T7 RNA polymerase
   3207..3362    +  CDS            lacZα (fragment): LacZα fragment of β-galactosidase; lacZ fragment
   3367..3795    +  rep_origin     f1 ori (sequence partly withheld): f1 bacteriophage origin of replication; arrow indicates direction of (+) strand synthesis
   3848..3952    +  promoter       AmpR promoter: bla
   3953..4813    +  CDS            AmpR: β-lactamase; bla; confers resistance to ampicillin, carbenicillin, and related antibiotics
   4984..5572    +  rep_origin     ori: high-copy-number ColE1/pMB1/pBR322/pUC origin of replication
   5755..5847    +  CDS            lacI (fragment): lac repressor; lacI; The lac repressor binds to the lac operator to inhibit transcription in E. coli. This inhibition can be relieved by adding lactose or isopropyl-β-D-thiogalactopyranoside (IPTG).
   5860..5881    +  protein_bind   CAP binding site: CAP binding activates transcription in the presence of cAMP. E. coli catabolite activator protein
   5896..5926    +  promoter       lac promoter: promoter for the E. coli lac operon
   5934..5950    +  protein_bind   lac operator: The lac repressor binds to the lac operator to inhibit transcription in E. coli. This inhibition can be relieved by adding lactose or isopropyl-β-D-thiogalactopyranoside (IPTG). lac repressor encoded by lacI
   5995..6013    +  promoter       T3 promoter: promoter for bacteriophage T3 RNA polymerase
   6041..6267    +  promoter       RSV promoter: Rous sarcoma virus enhancer/promoter
   6268..6448    +  LTR            5' LTR (truncated): truncated 5' long terminal repeat (LTR) from HIV-1
   6495..6620    +  misc_feature   HIV-1 Ψ: packaging signal of human immunodeficiency virus type 1
   6604..6967    +  CDS            HIV-1 gag (fragment): gag protein from human immunodeficiency virus 1; gag
   7113..7346    +  misc_feature   RRE: The Rev response element (RRE) of HIV-1 allows for Rev-dependent mRNA export from the nucleus to the cytoplasm.
   7723..7749    +  CDS            Rev (fragment): human immunodeficiency virus 1 (HIV-1) Rev protein; rev; enhances nuclear export of unspliced and incompletely spliced viral mRNAs
   7753..7993    +  promoter       U6 promoter: RNA polymerase III promoter for human U6 snRNA
   8023..8098    +  misc_RNA       gRNA scaffold: guide RNA scaffold for the Streptococcus pyogenes CRISPR/Cas9 system
   8154..8271    +  misc_feature   cPPT/CTS: central polypurine tract and central termination sequence of HIV-1
>Addgene plasmid #78008 | PRPS2 gRNA (BRDN0001145436) | addgene full sequence | sequence record 188824 | Addgene Assembled Sequence
CCCGGGTGCAAAGATGGATAAAGTTTTAAACAGAGAGGAATCTTTGCAGCTAATGGACCTTCTAGGTCTT
GAAAGGAGTGGGAATTGGCTCCGGTGCCCGTCAGTGGGCAGAGCGCACATCGCCCACAGTCCCCGAGAAG
TTGGGGGGAGGGGTCGGCAATTGATCCGGTGCCTAGAGAAGGTGGCGCGGGGTAAACTGGGAAAGTGATG
TCGTGTACTGGCTCCGCCTTTTTCCCGAGGGTGGGGGAGAACCGTATATAAGTGCAGTAGTCGCCGTGAA
CGTTCTTTTTCGCAACGGGTTTGCCGCCAGAACACAGGTAAGTGCCGTGTGTGGTTCCCGCGGGCCTGGC
CTCTTTACGGGTTATGGCCCTTGCGTGCCTTGAATTACTTCCACCTGGCTGCAGTACGTGATTCTTGATC
CCGAGCTTCGGGTTGGAAGTGGGTGGGAGAGTTCGAGGCCTTGCGCTTAAGGAGCCCCTTCGCCTCGTGC
TTGAGTTGAGGCCTGGCCTGGGCGCTGGGGCCGCCGCGTGCGAATCTGGTGGCACCTTCGCGCCTGTCTC
GCTGCTTTCGATAAGTCTCTAGCCATTTAAAATTTTTGATGACCTGCTGCGACGCTTTTTTTCTGGCAAG
ATAGTCTTGTAAATGCGGGCCAAGATCTGCACACTGGTATTTCGGTTTTTGGGGCCGCGGGCGGCGACGG
GGCCCGTGCGTCCCAGCGCACATGTTCGGCGAGGCGGGGCCTGCGAGCGCGGCCACCGAGAATCGGACGG
GGGTAGTCTCAAGCTGGCCGGCCTGCTCTGGTGCCTGGCCTCGCGCCGCCGTGTATCGCCCCGCCCTGGG
CGGCAAGGCTGGCCCGGTCGGCACCAGTTGCGTGAGCGGAAAGATGGCCGCTTCCCGGCCCTGCTGCAGG
GAGCTCAAAATGGAGGACGCGGCGCTCGGGAGAGCGGGCGGGTGAGTCACCCACACAAAGGAAAAGGGCC
TTTCCGTCCTCAGCCGTCGCTTCATGTGACTCCACGGAGTACCGGGCGCCGTCCAGGCACCTCGATTAGT
TCTCGAGCTTTTGGAGTACGTCGTCTTTAGGTTGGGGGGAGGGGTTTTATGCGATGGAGTTTCCCCACAC
TGAGTGGGTGGAGACTGAAGTTAGGCCAGCTTGGCACTTGATGTAATTCTCCTTGGAATTTGCCCTTTTT
GAGTTTGGATCTTGGTTCATTCTCAAGCCTCAGACAGTGGTTCAAAGTTTTTTTCTTCCATTTCAGGTGT
CGTGACGTACGGCCACCATGACCGAGTACAAGCCCACGGTGCGCCTCGCCACCCGCGACGACGTCCCCAG
GGCCGTACGCACCCTCGCCGCCGCGTTCGCCGACTACCCCGCCACGCGCCACACCGTCGATCCGGACCGC
CACATCGAGCGGGTCACCGAGCTGCAAGAACTCTTCCTCACGCGCGTCGGGCTCGACATCGGCAAGGTGT
GGGTCGCGGACGACGGCGCCGCCGTGGCGGTCTGGACCACGCCGGAGAGCGTCGAAGCGGGGGCGGTGTT
CGCCGAGATCGGCCCGCGCATGGCCGAGTTGAGCGGTTCCCGGCTGGCCGCGCAGCAACAGATGGAAGGC
CTCCTGGCGCCGCACCGGCCCAAGGAGCCCGCGTGGTTCCTGGCCACCGTCGGAGTCTCGCCCGACCACC
AGGGCAAGGGTCTGGGCAGCGCCGTCGTGCTCCCCGGAGTGGAGGCGGCCGAGCGCGCCGGGGTGCCCGC
CTTCCTGGAGACCTCCGCGCCCCGCAACCTCCCCTTCTACGAGCGGCTCGGCTTCACCGTCACCGCCGAC
GTCGAGGTGCCCGAAGGACCGCGCACCTGGTGCATGACCCGCAAGCCCGGTGCCTGAACGCGTTAAGTCG
ACAATCAACCTCTGGATTACAAAATTTGTGAAAGATTGACTGGTATTCTTAACTATGTTGCTCCTTTTAC
GCTATGTGGATACGCTGCTTTAATGCCTTTGTATCATGCTATTGCTTCCCGTATGGCTTTCATTTTCTCC
TCCTTGTATAAATCCTGGTTGCTGTCTCTTTATGAGGAGTTGTGGCCCGTTGTCAGGCAACGTGGCGTGG
TGTGCACTGTGTTTGCTGACGCAACCCCCACTGGTTGGGGCATTGCCACCACCTGTCAGCTCCTTTCCGG
GACTTTCGCTTTCCCCCTCCCTATTGCCACGGCGGAACTCATCGCCGCCTGCCTTGCCCGCTGCTGGACA
GGGGCTCGGCTGTTGGGCACTGACAATTCCGTGGTGTTGTCGGGGAAATCATCGTCCTTTCCTTGGCTGC
TCGCCTGTGTTGCCACCTGGATTCTGCGCGGGACGTCCTTCTGCTACGTCCCTTCGGCCCTCAATCCAGC
GGACCTTCCTTCCCGCGGCCTGCTGCCGGCTCTGCGGCCTCTTCCGCGTCTTCGCCTTCGCCCTCAGACG
AGTCGGATCTCCCTTTGGGCCGCCTCCCCGCGTCGACTTTAAGACCAATGACTTACAAGGCAGCTGTAGA
TCTTAGCCACTTTTTAAAAGAAAAGGGGGGACTGGAAGGGCTAATTCACTCCCAACGAAGACAAGATCTG
CTTTTTGCTTGTACTGGGTCTCTCTGGTTAGACCAGATCTGAGCCTGGGAGCTCTCTGGCTAACTAGGGA
ACCCACTGCTTAAGCCTCAATAAAGCTTGCCTTGAGTGCTTCAAGTAGTGTGTGCCCGTCTGTTGTGTGA
CTCTGGTAACTAGAGATCCCTCAGACCCTTTTAGTCAGTGTGGAAAATCTCTAGCAGTACGTATAGTAGT
TCATGTCATCTTATTATTCAGTATTTATAACTTGCAAAGAAATGAATATCAGAGAGTGAGAGGAACTTGT
TTATTGCAGCTTATAATGGTTACAAATAAAGCAATAGCATCACAAATTTCACAAATAAAGCATTTTTTTC
ACTGCATTCTAGTTGTGGTTTGTCCAAACTCATCAATGTATCTTATCATGTCTGGCTCTAGCTATCCCGC
CCCTAACTCCGCCCATCCCGCCCCTAACTCCGCCCAGTTCCGCCCATTCTCCGCCCCATGGCTGACTAAT
TTTTTTTATTTATGCAGAGGCCGAGGCCGCCTCGGCCTCTGAGCTATTCCAGAAGTAGTGAGGAGGCTTT
TTTGGAGGCCTAGGGACGTACCCAATTCGCCCTATAGTGAGTCGTATTACGCGCGCTCACTGGCCGTCGT
TTTACAACGTCGTGACTGGGAAAACCCTGGCGTTACCCAACTTAATCGCCTTGCAGCACATCCCCCTTTC
GCCAGCTGGCGTAATAGCGAAGAGGCCCGCACCGATCGCCCTTCCCAACAGTTGCGCAGCCTGAATGGCG
AATGGG
[124 nt withheld, positions 3367-3490]
C
[91 nt withheld, positions 3492-3582]
A
[49 nt withheld, positions 3584-3632]
CCTTTGACGTTGGAGTCCACGTTCTTT
[37 nt withheld, positions 3660-3696]
ACCCTATCTCGGTCTATTCTTTTGATTTATAAGGGATTTTGCCGATTTCGGCCTATTGGTTAAAAAATGA
GCTGATTTAACAAAAATTTAACGCGAATTTTAACAAAATATTAACGCTTACAATTTAGGTGGCACTTTTC
GGGGAAATGTGCGCGGAACCCCTATTTGTTTATTTTTCTAAATACATTCAAATATGTATCCGCTCATGAG
ACAATAACCCTGATAAATGCTTCAATAATATTGAAAAAGGAAGAGTATGAGTATTCAACATTTCCGTGTC
GCCCTTATTCCCTTTTTTGCGGCATTTTGCCTTCCTGTTTTTGCTCACCCAGAAACGCTGGTGAAAGTAA
AAGATGCTGAAGATCAGTTGGGTGCACGAGTGGGTTACATCGAACTGGATCTCAACAGCGGTAAGATCCT
TGAGAGTTTTCGCCCCGAAGAACGTTTTCCAATGATGAGCACTTTTAAAGTTCTGCTATGTGGCGCGGTA
TTATCCCGTATTGACGCCGGGCAAGAGCAACTCGGTCGCCGCATACACTATTCTCAGAATGACTTGGTTG
AGTACTCACCAGTCACAGAAAAGCATCTTACGGATGGCATGACAGTAAGAGAATTATGCAGTGCTGCCAT
AACCATGAGTGATAACACTGCGGCCAACTTACTTCTGACAACGATCGGAGGACCGAAGGAGCTAACCGCT
TTTTTGCACAACATGGGGGATCATGTAACTCGCCTTGATCGTTGGGAACCGGAGCTGAATGAAGCCATAC
CAAACGACGAGCGTGACACCACGATGCCTGTAGCAATGGCAACAACGTTGCGCAAACTATTAACTGGCGA
ACTACTTACTCTAGCTTCCCGGCAACAATTAATAGACTGGATGGAGGCGGATAAAGTTGCAGGACCACTT
CTGCGCTCGGCCCTTCCGGCTGGCTGGTTTATTGCTGATAAATCTGGAGCCGGTGAGCGTGGGTCTCGCG
GTATCATTGCAGCACTGGGGCCAGATGGTAAGCCCTCCCGTATCGTAGTTATCTACACGACGGGGAGTCA
GGCAACTATGGATGAACGAAATAGACAGATCGCTGAGATAGGTGCCTCACTGATTAAGCATTGGTAACTG
TCAGACCAAGTTTACTCATATATACTTTAGATTGATTTAAAACTTCATTTTTAATTTAAAAGGATCTAGG
TGAAGATCCTTTTTGATAATCTCATGACCAAAATCCCTTAACGTGAGTTTTCGTTCCACTGAGCGTCAGA
CCCCGTAGAAAAGATCAAAGGATCTTCTTGAGATCCTTTTTTTCTGCGCGTAATCTGCTGCTTGCAAACA
AAAAAACCACCGCTACCAGCGGTGGTTTGTTTGCCGGATCAAGAGCTACCAACTCTTTTTCCGAAGGTAA
CTGGCTTCAGCAGAGCGCAGATACCAAATACTGTTCTTCTAGTGTAGCCGTAGTTAGGCCACCACTTCAA
GAACTCTGTAGCACCGCCTACATACCTCGCTCTGCTAATCCTGTTACCAGTGGCTGCTGCCAGTGGCGAT
AAGTCGTGTCTTACCGGGTTGGACTCAAGACGATAGTTACCGGATAAGGCGCAGCGGTCGGGCTGAACGG
GGGGTTCGTGCACACAGCCCAGCTTGGAGCGAACGACCTACACCGAACTGAGATACCTACAGCGTGAGCT
ATGAGAAAGCGCCACGCTTCCCGAAGGGAGAAAGGCGGACAGGTATCCGGTAAGCGGCAGGGTCGGAACA
GGAGAGCGCACGAGGGAGCTTCCAGGGGGAAACGCCTGGTATCTTTATAGTCCTGTCGGGTTTCGCCACC
TCTGACTTGAGCGTCGATTTTTGTGATGCTCGTCAGGGGGGCGGAGCCTATGGAAAAACGCCAGCAACGC
GGCCTTTTTACGGTTCCTGGCCTTTTGCTGGCCTTTTGCTCACATGTTCTTTCCTGCGTTATCCCCTGAT
TCTGTGGATAACCGTATTACCGCCTTTGAGTGAGCTGATACCGCTCGCCGCAGCCGAACGACCGAGCGCA
GCGAGTCAGTGAGCGAGGAAGCGGAAGAGCGCCCAATACGCAAACCGCCTCTCCCCGCGCGTTGGCCGAT
TCATTAATGCAGCTGGCACGACAGGTTTCCCGACTGGAAAGCGGGCAGTGAGCGCAACGCAATTAATGTG
AGTTAGCTCACTCATTAGGCACCCCAGGCTTTACACTTTATGCTTCCGGCTCGTATGTTGTGTGGAATTG
TGAGCGGATAACAATTTCACACAGGAAACAGCTATGACCATGATTACGCCAAGCGCGCAATTAACCCTCA
CTAAAGGGAACAAAAGCTGGAGCTGCAAGCTTAATGTAGTCTTATGCAATACTCTTGTAGTCTTGCAACA
TGGTAACGATGAGTTAGCAACATGCCTTACAAGGAGAGAAAAAGCACCGTGCATGCCGATTGGTGGAAGT
AAGGTGGTACGATCGTGCCTTATTAGGAAGGCAACAGACGGGTCTGACATGGATTGGACGAACCACTGAA
TTGCCGCATTGCAGAGATATTGTATTTAAGTGCCTAGCTCGATACATAAACGGGTCTCTCTGGTTAGACC
AGATCTGAGCCTGGGAGCTCTCTGGCTAACTAGGGAACCCACTGCTTAAGCCTCAATAAAGCTTGCCTTG
AGTGCTTCAAGTAGTGTGTGCCCGTCTGTTGTGTGACTCTGGTAACTAGAGATCCCTCAGACCCTTTTAG
TCAGTGTGGAAAATCTCTAGCAGTGGCGCCCGAACAGGGACTTGAAAGCGAAAGGGAAACCAGAGGAGCT
CTCTCGACGCAGGACTCGGCTTGCTGAAGCGCGCACGGCAAGAGGCGAGGGGCGGCGACTGGTGAGTACG
CCAAAAATTTTGACTAGCGGAGGCTAGAAGGAGAGAGATGGGTGCGAGAGCGTCAGTATTAAGCGGGGGA
GAATTAGATCGCGATGGGAAAAAATTCGGTTAAGGCCAGGGGGAAAGAAAAAATATAAATTAAAACATAT
AGTATGGGCAAGCAGGGAGCTAGAACGATTCGCAGTTAATCCTGGCCTGTTAGAAACATCAGAAGGCTGT
AGACAAATACTGGGACAGCTACAACCATCCCTTCAGACAGGATCAGAAGAACTTAGATCATTATATAATA
CAGTAGCAACCCTCTATTGTGTGCATCAAAGGATAGAGATAAAAGACACCAAGGAAGCTTTAGACAAGAT
AGAGGAAGAGCAAAACAAAAGTAAGACCACCGCACAGCAAGCGGCCGCTGATCTTCAGACCTGGAGGAGG
AGATATGAGGGACAATTGGAGAAGTGAATTATATAAATATAAAGTAGTAAAAATTGAACCATTAGGAGTA
GCACCCACCAAGGCAAAGAGAAGAGTGGTGCAGAGAGAAAAAAGAGCAGTGGGAATAGGAGCTTTGTTCC
TTGGGTTCTTGGGAGCAGCAGGAAGCACTATGGGCGCAGCGTCAATGACGCTGACGGTACAGGCCAGACA
ATTATTGTCTGGTATAGTGCAGCAGCAGAACAATTTGCTGAGGGCTATTGAGGCGCAACAGCATCTGTTG
CAACTCACAGTCTGGGGCATCAAGCAGCTCCAGGCAAGAATCCTGGCTGTGGAAAGATACCTAAAGGATC
AACAGCTCCTGGGGATTTGGGGTTGCTCTGGAAAACTCATTTGCACCACTGCTGTGCCTTGGAATGCTAG
TTGGAGTAATAAATCTCTGGAACAGATTTGGAATCACACGACCTGGATGGAGTGGGACAGAGAAATTAAC
AATTACACAAGCTTAATACACTCCTTAATTGAAGAATCGCAAAACCAGCAAGAAAAGAATGAACAAGAAT
TATTGGAATTAGATAAATGGGCAAGTTTGTGGAATTGGTTTAACATAACAAATTGGCTGTGGTATATAAA
ATTATTCATAATGATAGTAGGAGGCTTGGTAGGTTTAAGAATAGTTTTTGCTGTACTTTCTATAGTGAAT
AGAGTTAGGCAGGGATATTCACCATTATCGTTTCAGACCCACCTCCCAACCCCGAGGGGACCCAGAGAGG
GCCTATTTCCCATGATTCCTTCATATTTGCATATACGATACAAGGCTGTTAGAGAGATAATTAGAATTAA
TTTGACTGTAAACACAAAGATATTAGTACAAAATACGTGACGTAGAAAGTAATAATTTCTTGGGTAGTTT
GCAGTTTTAAAATTATGTTTTAAAATGGACTATCATATGCTTACCGTAACTTGAAAGTATTTCGATTTCT
TGGCTTTATATATCTTGTGGAAAGGACGAAACACCGACTTGTGGCCAATATGCTGTGTTTTAGAGCTAGA
AATAGCAAGTTAAAATAAGGCTAGTCCGTTATCAACTTGAAAAAGTGGCACCGAGTCGGTGCTTTTTTAA
GCTTGGCGTAACTAGATCTTGAGACAAATGGCAGTATTCATCCACAATTTTAAAAGAAAAGGGGGGATTG
GGGGGTACAGTGCAGGGGAAAGAATAGTAGACATAATAGCAACAGACATACAAACTAAAGAATTACAAAA
ACAAATTACAAAAATTCAAAATTTTCGGGTTTATTACAGGGACAGCAGAGATCCACTTTGGCGCCGGCTC
GAGGGGG
