>Addgene plasmid #78008 | PRPS2 gRNA (BRDN0001145436) | depositor partial sequence | sequence record 145467 | Target Sequence
ACTTGTGGCCAATATGCTGT
