>Addgene plasmid #78008 | PRPS2 gRNA (BRDN0001145436) | addgene partial sequence | sequence record 188823 | hU6-F
CGTAGAAAGTAATAATTTCTTGGGTAGTTTGCAGTTTTAAAATTATGTTTTAAAATGGACTATCATATGC
TTACCGTAACTTGAAAGTATTTCGATTTCTTGGCTTTATATATCTTGTGGAAAGGACGAAACACCGACTT
GTGGCCAATATGCTGTGTTTTAGAGCTAGAAATAGCAAGTTAAAATAAGGCTAGTCCGTTATCAACTTGA
AAAAGTGGCACCGAGTCGGTGCTTTTTTAAGCTTGGCGTAACTAGATCTTGAGACAAATGGCAGTATTCA
TCCACAATTTTAAAAGAAAAGGGGGGATTGGGGGGTACAGTGCAGGGGAAAGAATAGTAGACATAATAGC
AACAGACATACAAACTAAAGAATTACAAAAACAAATTACAAAAATTCAAAATTTTCGGGTTTATTACAGG
GACAGCAGAGATCCACTTTGGCGCCGGCTCGAGGGGGCCCGGGTGCAAAGATGGATAAAGTTTTAAACAG
AGAGGAATCTTTGCAGCTAATGGACCTTCTAGGTCTTGAAAGGAGTGGGAATTGGCTCCGGTGCCCGTCA
GTGGGCAGAG
